>Addgene plasmid #136257 | pLV 4xSTAR-mTFP-NLS-blast | addgene full sequence | sequence record 312898 | Addgene NGS Result
GGGGGGATTGGGGGGTACAGTGCAGGGGAAAGAATAGTAGACATAATAGCAACAGACATACAAACTAAAG
AATTACAAAAACAAATTACAAAAATTCAAAATTTTATCGATCGGTACCCCTAGGGTGAAAAGGCAGGTGC
AAAGCAAATCCTATCCCAGCTTCTAGCTAGGTGAAAAGGCAGGTGCAAAGCAAATCCTATCCCAGCTTCT
AGCTAGGGTGAAAAGGCAGGTGCAAAGCAAATCCTATCCCAGCTTCTAGCTAGGTGAAAAGGCAGGTGCA
AAGCAAATCCTATCCCAGCTTCTAGCTAGCGGCGCGCCGGATCCGGAGGGGACAAGTGGAGGGAAAGTGG
GGCCGGGCGGGGGGTGCCTGGGAAGCCAGGCTGCGCTGACGTCACTGGGCGCGCAATTCGGGCTGGAGCG
CTTTAAAAAACGAGCGTGCAAGCAGAGAGGCTGCTCCACACCGCTCAGGCCGCGGTTTAAACATCGATAT
GGCCGCCTCAAAAGGAGAAGAAACGACAATGGGTGTTATCAAGCCAGACATGAAGATCAAGCTTAAAATG
GAGGGTAATGTTAATGGTCACGCCTTCGTCATTGAGGGAGAGGGTGAAGGAAAGCCATACGATGGAACTA
ATACTATTAACTTGGAAGTGAAGGAGGGTGCCCCACTTCCATTCTCTTATGATATCCTTACTACAGCCTT
CGCATATGGAAATCGAGCATTCACAAAATACCCAGACGACATTCCAAATTACTTCAAGCAGTCATTTCCA
GAGGGATATTCTTGGGAGAGAACAATGACATTCGAGGACAAGGGTATAGTTAAAGTGAAATCTGATATTA
GTATGGAAGAAGATTCATTCATCTATGAGATACACCTGAAGGGCGAGAACTTTCCTCCGAATGGACCAGT
GATGCAGAAAAAGACAACAGGATGGGACGCAAGTACTGAACGTATGTATGTCAGAGATGGAGTTTTGAAA
GGTGACGTGAAGCATAAACTGTTGTTGGAAGGAGGTGGACATCATCGAGTGGACTTTAAGACAATCTACA
GAGCTAAGAAAGCTGTGAAATTGCCAGACTATCACTTTGTGGATCACCGAATTGAAATTTTGAACCATGA
TAAAGATTACAATAAAGTGACTGTGTATGAGTCAGCAGTAGCTAGAAACTCAACTGATGGTATGGACGAG
CTCTACGTAAGCGCTTCCAGGCCAAAAAAGAAAAGAAAGGTCATCGATTAGTTAATTAATGGCCCGGGAA
TTCCGCCCCTCTCCCCCCCTAACGTTACTGGCCGAAGCCGCTTGGAATAAGGCCGGTGTGCGTTTGTCTA
TATGTTATTTTCCACCATATTGCCGTCTTTTGGCAATGTGAGGGCCCGGAAACCTGGCCCTGTCTTCTTG
ACGAGCATTCCTAGGGGTCTTTCCCCTCTCGCCAAAGGAATGCAAGGTCTGTTGAATGTCGTGAAGGAAG
CAGTTCCTCTGGAAGCTTCTTGAAGACAAACAACGTCTGTAGCGACCCTTTGCAGGCAGCGGAACCCCCC
ACCTGGCGACAGGTGCCTCTGCGGCCAAAAGCCACGTGTATAAGATACACCTGCAAAGGCGGCACAACCC
CAGTGCCACGTTGTGAGTTGGATAGTTGTGGAAAGAGTCAAATGGCTCTCCTCAAGCGTATTCAACAAGG
GGCTGAAGGATGCCCAGAAGGTACCCCATTGTATGGGATCTGATCTGGGGCCTCGGTGCACATGCTTTAC
ATGTGTTTAGTCGAGGTTAAAAAAACGTCTAGGCCCCCCGAACCACGGGGACGTGGTTTTCCTTTGAAAA
ACACGATGATAATATGGATATGGCCACAACGGTCGCCACCATGGCCAAGCCTTTGTCTCAAGAAGAATCC
ACCCTCATTGAAAGAGCAACGGCTACAATCAACAGCATCCCCATCTCTGAAGACTACAGCGTCGCCAGCG
CAGCTCTCTCTAGCGACGGCCGCATCTTCACTGGTGTCAATGTATATCATTTTACTGGGGGACCTTGTGC
AGAACTCGTGGTGCTGGGCACTGCTGCTGCTGCGGCAGCTGGCAACCTGACTTGTATCGTCGCGATCGGA
AATGAGAACAGGGGCATCTTGAGCCCCTGCGGACGGTGCCGACAGGTGCTTCTCGATCTGCATCCTGGGA
TCAAAGCCATAGTGAAGGACAGTGATGGACAGCCGACGGCAGTTGGGATTCGTGAATTGCTGCCCTCTGG
TTATGTGTGGGAGGGCTAAATGCATGTATTCAATCTAAGCAGGCTTTCACTTTCTCGCCAACTTACAAGG
CCTTTCTGTGTAAACAATACCTGAACCTTTACCCCGTTGCCCGGCAACGGCCAGGTCTGTGCCAAGTGTT
TGCTGACGCAACCCCCACTGGCTGGGGCTTGGTCATGGGCCATCAGCGCATGCGTGGAACCTTTTCGGCT
CCTCTGCCGATCCATACTGCGGAACTCCTAGCCGCTTGTTTTGCTCGCAGCAGGTCTGGAGCAAACATTA
TCGGGACTGATAACTCTGTTGTCCTATCCCGCAAATATACATCGTTTCCATGGCTGCTAGGCTGTGCTGC
CAACTGGATCCTGCGCGGGACGTCCTTTGTTTACGTCCCGTCGGCGCTGAATCCTGCGGACGACCCTTCT
CGGGGTCGCTTGGGACTCTCTCGTCCCCTTCTCCGTCTGCCGTTCCGACCGACCACGGGGCGCACCTCTC
TTTACGCGGACTCCCCGTCTGTGCCTTCTCATCTGCCGGACCGTGTGCACTTCGCTTCACCTCTGCACGT
CGCATGGAGACCACCGTGAACGCCCACCAAATATTGCCCAAGGTCTTACATAAGAGGACTCTTGGACTCT
CAGCAATGTCAACGACCGACCTTGAGGCATACTTCAAAGACTGTTTGTTTAAAGACTGGGAGGAGTTGGG
GGAGGAGATTAGGTTAAAGGTCTTTGTACTAGGAGGCTGTAGGCATAAATTGGTCTGCGCACCAGCACCA
TGGCGCAATCACTAGAGCGGGGTACCTTTAAGACCAATGACTTACAAGGCAGCTGTAGATCTTAGCCACT
TTTTAAAAGAAAAGGGGGGACTGGAAGGGCTAATTCACTCCCAACGAAGACAAGATCTGCTTTTTGCTTG
TACTGGGTCTCTCTGGTTAGACCAGATCTGAGCCTGGGAGCTCTCTGGCTAACTAGGGAACCCACTGCTT
AAGCCTCAATAAAGCTTGCCTTGAGTGCTTCAAGTAGTGTGTGCCCGTCTGTTGTGTGACTCTGGTAACT
AGAGATCCCTCAGACCCTTTTAGTCAGTGTGGAAAATCTCTAGCAGTAGTAGTTCATGTCATCTTATTAT
TCAGTATTTATAACTTGCAAAGAAATGAATATCAGAGAGTGAGAGGAACTTGTTTATTGCAGCTTATAAT
GGTTACAAATAAAGCAATAGCATCACAAATTTCACAAATAAAGCATTTTTTTCACTGCATTCTAGTTGTG
GTTTGTCCAAACTCATCAATGTATCTTATCATGTCTGGCTCTAGCTATCCCGCCCCTAACTCCGCCCATC
CCGCCCCTAACTCCGCCCAGTTCCGCCCATTCTCCGCCCCATGGCTGACTAATTTTTTTTATTTATGCAG
AGGCCGAGGCCGCCTCGGCCTCTGAGCTATTCCAGAAGTAGTGAGGAGGCTTTTTTGGAGGCCTAGGGAC
GTACCCAATTCGCCCTATAGTGAGTCGTATTACGCGCGCTCACTGGCCGTCGTTTTACAACGTCGTGACT
GGGAAAACCCTGGCGTTACCCAACTTAATCGCCTTGCAGCACATCCCCCTTTCGCCAGCTGGCGTAATAG
CGAAGAGGCCCGCACCGATCGCCCTTCCCAACAGTTGCGCAGCCTGAATGGCGAATGGG
[124 nt withheld, positions 3910-4033]
C
[91 nt withheld, positions 4035-4125]
A
[49 nt withheld, positions 4127-4175]
CCTTTGACGTTGGAGTCCACGTTCTTT
[37 nt withheld, positions 4203-4239]
ACCCTATCTCGGTCTATTCTTTTGATTTATAAGGGATTTTGCCGATTTCGGCCTATTGGTTAAAAAATGA
GCTGATTTAACAAAAATTTAACGCGAATTTTAACAAAATATTAACGCTTACAATTTAGGTGGCACTTTTC
GGGGAAATGTGCGCGGAACCCCTATTTGTTTATTTTTCTAAATACATTCAAATATGTATCCGCTCATGAG
ACAATAACCCTGATAAATGCTTCAATAATATTGAAAAAGGAAGAGTATGAGTATTCAACATTTCCGTGTC
GCCCTTATTCCCTTTTTTGCGGCATTTTGCCTTCCTGTTTTTGCTCACCCAGAAACGCTGGTGAAAGTAA
AAGATGCTGAAGATCAGTTGGGTGCACGAGTGGGTTACATCGAACTGGATCTCAACAGCGGTAAGATCCT
TGAGAGTTTTCGCCCCGAAGAACGTTTTCCAATGATGAGCACTTTTAAAGTTCTGCTATGTGGCGCGGTA
TTATCCCGTATTGACGCCGGGCAAGAGCAACTCGGTCGCCGCATACACTATTCTCAGAATGACTTGGTTG
AGTACTCACCAGTCACAGAAAAGCATCTTACGGATGGCATGACAGTAAGAGAATTATGCAGTGCTGCCAT
AACCATGAGTGATAACACTGCGGCCAACTTACTTCTGACAACGATCGGAGGACCGAAGGAGCTAACCGCT
TTTTTGCACAACATGGGGGATCATGTAACTCGCCTTGATCGTTGGGAACCGGAGCTGAATGAAGCCATAC
CAAACGACGAGCGTGACACCACGATGCCTGTAGCAATGGCAACAACGTTGCGCAAACTATTAACTGGCGA
ACTACTTACTCTAGCTTCCCGGCAACAATTAATAGACTGGATGGAGGCGGATAAAGTTGCAGGACCACTT
CTGCGCTCGGCCCTTCCGGCTGGCTGGTTTATTGCTGATAAATCTGGAGCCGGTGAGCGTGGGTCTCGCG
GTATCATTGCAGCACTGGGGCCAGATGGTAAGCCCTCCCGTATCGTAGTTATCTACACGACGGGGAGTCA
GGCAACTATGGATGAACGAAATAGACAGATCGCTGAGATAGGTGCCTCACTGATTAAGCATTGGTAACTG
TCAGACCAAGTTTACTCATATATACTTTAGATTGATTTAAAACTTCATTTTTAATTTAAAAGGATCTAGG
TGAAGATCCTTTTTGATAATCTCATGACCAAAATCCCTTAACGTGAGTTTTCGTTCCACTGAGCGTCAGA
CCCCGTAGAAAAGATCAAAGGATCTTCTTGAGATCCTTTTTTTCTGCGCGTAATCTGCTGCTTGCAAACA
AAAAAACCACCGCTACCAGCGGTGGTTTGTTTGCCGGATCAAGAGCTACCAACTCTTTTTCCGAAGGTAA
CTGGCTTCAGCAGAGCGCAGATACCAAATACTGTTCTTCTAGTGTAGCCGTAGTTAGGCCACCACTTCAA
GAACTCTGTAGCACCGCCTACATACCTCGCTCTGCTAATCCTGTTACCAGTGGCTGCTGCCAGTGGCGAT
AAGTCGTGTCTTACCGGGTTGGACTCAAGACGATAGTTACCGGATAAGGCGCAGCGGTCGGGCTGAACGG
GGGGTTCGTGCACACAGCCCAGCTTGGAGCGAACGACCTACACCGAACTGAGATACCTACAGCGTGAGCT
ATGAGAAAGCGCCACGCTTCCCGAAGGGAGAAAGGCGGACAGGTATCCGGTAAGCGGCAGGGTCGGAACA
GGAGAGCGCACGAGGGAGCTTCCAGGGGGAAACGCCTGGTATCTTTATAGTCCTGTCGGGTTTCGCCACC
TCTGACTTGAGCGTCGATTTTTGTGATGCTCGTCAGGGGGGCGGAGCCTATGGAAAAACGCCAGCAACGC
GGCCTTTTTACGGTTCCTGGCCTTTTGCTGGCCTTTTGCTCACATGTTCTTTCCTGCGTTATCCCCTGAT
TCTGTGGATAACCGTATTACCGCCTTTGAGTGAGCTGATACCGCTCGCCGCAGCCGAACGACCGAGCGCA
GCGAGTCAGTGAGCGAGGAAGCGGAAGAGCGCCCAATACGCAAACCGCCTCTCCCCGCGCGTTGGCCGAT
TCATTAATGCAGCTGGCACGACAGGTTTCCCGACTGGAAAGCGGGCAGTGAGCGCAACGCAATTAATGTG
AGTTAGCTCACTCATTAGGCACCCCAGGCTTTACACTTTATGCTTCCGGCTCGTATGTTGTGTGGAATTG
TGAGCGGATAACAATTTCACACAGGAAACAGCTATGACCATGATTACGCCAAGCGCTGATGAATCCCCTA
ATGATTTTGGTAAAAATCATTAAGTTAAGGTGGATACACATCTTGTCATATGATCAAATGGTTTCGCGAA
AAATCAATAATCAGACAACAAGATGTGCGAACTCGATATTTTACACGACTCTCTTTACCAATTCTGCCCC
GAATTACACTTAAAACGACTCAACAGCTTAACGTTGGCTTGCCACGCATTACTTGACTGTAAAACTCTCA
CTCTTACCGAACTTGGCCGTAACCTGCCAACCAAAGCGAGAACAAAACATAACATCAAACGAATCGACCG
ATTGTTAGGTAATCGTCACCTCCACAAAGAGCGACTCGCTGTATACCGTTGGCATGCTAGCTTTATCTGT
TCGGGCAATACGATGCCCATTGTACTTGTTGACTGGTCTGATATTCGTGAGCAAAAACGACTTATGGTAT
TGCGAGCTTCAGTCGCACTACACGGTCGTTCTGTTACTCTTTATGAGAAAGCGTTCCCGCTTTCAGAGCA
ATGTTCAAAGAAAGCTCATGACCAATTTCTAGCCGACCTTGCGAGCATTCTACCGAGTAACACCACACCG
CTCATTGTCAGTGATGCTGGCTTTAAAGTGCCATGGTATAAATCCGTTGAGAAGCTGGGTTGGTACTGGT
TAAGTCGAGTAAGAGGAAAAGTACAATATGCAGACCTAGGAGCGGAAAACTGGAAACCTATCAGCAACTT
ACATGATATGTCATCTAGTCACTCAAAGACTTTAGGCTATAAGAGGCTGACTAAAAGCAATCCAATCTCA
TGCCAAATTCTATTGTATAAATCTCGCTCTAAAGGCCGAAAAAATCAGCGCTCGACACGGACTCATTGTC
ACCACCCGTCACCTAAAATCTACTCAGCGTCGGCAAAGGAGCCATGGGTTCTAGCAACTAACTTACCTGT
TGAAATTCGAACACCCAAACAACTTGTTAATATCTATTCGAAGCGAATGCAGATTGAAGAAACCTTCCGA
GACTTGAAAAGTCCTGCCTACGGACTAGGCCTACGCCATAGCCGAACGAGCAGCTCAGAGCGTTTTGATA
TCATGCTGCTAATCGCCCTGATGCTTCAACTAACATGTTGGCTTGCGGGCGTTCATGCTCAGAAACAAGG
TTGGGACAAGCACTTCCAGGCTAACACAGTCAGAAATCGAAACGTACTCTCAACAGTTCGCTTAGGCATG
GAAGTTTTGCGGCATTCTGGCTACACAATAACAAGGGAAGACTTACTCGTGGCTGCAACCCTACTAGCTC
AAAATTTATTCACACATGGTTACGCTTTGGGGAAATTATGAGGGGATCTCTCAGCGCCAAGCGCGCAATT
AACCCTCACTAAAGGGAACAAAAGCTGGAGCTGCAAGCTTAATGTAGTCTTATGCAATACTCTTGTAGTC
TTGCAACATGGTAACGATGAGTTAGCAACATGCCTTACAAGGAGAGAAAAAGCACCGTGCATGCCGATTG
GTGGAAGTAAGGTGGTACGATCGTGCCTTATTAGGAAGGCAACAGACGGGTCTGACATGGATTGGACGAA
CCACTGAATTGCCGCATTGCAGAGATATTGTATTTAAGTGCCTAGCTCGATACATAAACGGGTCTCTCTG
GTTAGACCAGATCTGAGCCTGGGAGCTCTCTGGCTAACTAGGGAACCCACTGCTTAAGCCTCAATAAAGC
TTGCCTTGAGTGCTTCAAGTAGTGTGTGCCCGTCTGTTGTGTGACTCTGGTAACTAGAGATCCCTCAGAC
CCTTTTAGTCAGTGTGGAAAATCTCTAGCAGTGGCGCCCGAACAGGGACTTGAAAGCGAAAGGGAAACCA
GAGGAGCTCTCTCGACGCAGGACTCGGCTTGCTGAAGCGCGCACGGCAAGAGGCGAGGGGCGGCGACTGG
TGAGTACGCCAAAAATTTTGACTAGCGGAGGCTAGAAGGAGAGAGATGGGTGCGAGAGCGTCAGTATTAA
GCGGGGGAGAATTAGATCGCGATGGGAAAAAATTCGGTTAAGGCCAGGGGGAAAGAAAAAATATAAATTA
AAACATATAGTATGGGCAAGCAGGGAGCTAGAACGATTCGCAGTTAATCCTGGCCTGTTAGAAACATCAG
AAGGCTGTAGACAAATACTGGGACAGCTACAACCATCCCTTCAGACAGGATCAGAAGAACTTAGATCATT
ATATAATACAGTAGCAACCCTCTATTGTGTGCATCAAAGGATAGAGATAAAAGACACCAAGGAAGCTTTA
GACAAGATAGAGGAAGAGCAAAACAAAAGTAAGACCACCGCACAGCAAGCGGCCGCTGATCTTCAGACCT
GGAGGAGGAGATATGAGGGACAATTGGAGAAGTGAATTATATAAATATAAAGTAGTAAAAATTGAACCAT
TAGGAGTAGCACCCACCAAGGCAAAGAGAAGAGTGGTGCAGAGAGAAAAAAGAGCAGTGGGAATAGGAGC
TTTGTTCCTTGGGTTCTTGGGAGCAGCAGGAAGCACTATGGGCGCAGCGTCAATGACGCTGACGGTACAG
GCCAGACAATTATTGTCTGGTATAGTGCAGCAGCAGAACAATTTGCTGAGGGCTATTGAGGCGCAACAGC
ATCTGTTGCAACTCACAGTCTGGGGCATCAAGCAGCTCCAGGCAAGAATCCTGGCTGTGGAAAGATACCT
AAAGGATCAACAGCTCCTGGGGATTTGGGGTTGCTCTGGAAAACTCATTTGCACCACTGCTGTGCCTTGG
AATGCTAGTTGGAGTAATAAATCTCTGGAACAGATTTGGAATCACACGACCTGGATGGAGTGGGACAGAG
AAATTAACAATTACACAAGCTTAATACACTCCTTAATTGAAGAATCGCAAAACCAGCAAGAAAAGAATGA
ACAAGAATTATTGGAATTAGATAAATGGGCAAGTTTGTGGAATTGGTTTAACATAACAAATTGGCTGTGG
TATATAAAATTATTCATAATGATAGTAGGAGGCTTGGTAGGTTTAAGAATAGTTTTTGCTGTACTTTCTA
TAGTGAATAGAGTTAGGCAGGGATATTCACCATTATCGTTTCAGACCCACCTCCCAACCCCGAGGGGACC
CGACAGGCCCGAAGGAATAGAAGAAGAAGGTGGAGAGAGAGACAGAGACAGATCCATTCGATTAGTGAAC
GGATCTCGACGGTATCGGTTTTAAAAGAAAA
Features (pLannotate 1.2.2; 28 found; start..end, strand, type, name):
    498..1196    +  CDS            mTFP1: mTFP1 is a basic (constitutively fluorescent) cyan fluorescent protein published in 2006, derived from Clavularia sp.. It has low acid sensitivity.
   1370..1832    +  misc_feature   IRES: internal ribosome entry site (IRES) of the encephalomyocarditis virus (EMCV)
   1861..2259    +  CDS            BSD: blasticidin S deaminase; Aspergillus terreus BSD; confers resistance to blasticidin
   2346..2604    +  ncRNA          HBV PRE 1151-1410: Accession: RF02816 - Hepatitis B virus post-transcriptional regulatory element 1151-1410
   2570..3010    +  CDS            X: X_HBVD3 - Experimental evidence at protein level: Swiss-Prot protein existence level 1. Multifunctional protein that plays a role in silencing host antiviral defenses and promoting viral transcription. Does not seem to be essential for HBV infection. May be directly involved in development of cirrhosis and liver cancer (hepatocellular carcinoma). Most of cytosolic activities involve modulation of cytosolic calcium. The effect on apoptosis is controversial depending on the cell types in which the studies have been conducted. May induce apoptosis by localizing in mitochondria and causing loss of
   3032..3100    +  CDS            nef (fragment): NEF_HV1Z2 - Experimental evidence at protein level: Swiss-Prot protein existence level 1. Extracellular Nef protein targets CD4(+) T-lymphocytes for apoptosis by interacting with CXCR4 surface receptors. From Human immunodeficiency virus type 1 group M subtype D (isolate Z2/CDC-Z34) (HIV-1).
   3102..3335    +  LTR            3' LTR (ΔU3): self-inactivating 3' long terminal repeat (LTR) from HIV-1
   3407..3528    +  polyA_signal   SV40 poly(A) signal: SV40 polyadenylation signal
   3568..3703    +  rep_origin     SV40 ori: SV40 origin of replication
   3724..3742    -  promoter       T7 promoter: promoter for bacteriophage T7 RNA polymerase
   3750..3905    +  CDS            lacZα (fragment): LacZα fragment of β-galactosidase; lacZ fragment
   3910..4338    +  rep_origin     f1 ori (sequence partly withheld): f1 bacteriophage origin of replication; arrow indicates direction of (+) strand synthesis
   4391..4495    +  promoter       AmpR promoter: bla
   4496..5356    +  CDS            AmpR: β-lactamase; bla; confers resistance to ampicillin, carbenicillin, and related antibiotics
   5527..6115    +  rep_origin     ori: high-copy-number ColE1/pMB1/pBR322/pUC origin of replication
   6298..6390    +  CDS            lacI (fragment): lac repressor; lacI; The lac repressor binds to the lac operator to inhibit transcription in E. coli. This inhibition can be relieved by adding lactose or isopropyl-β-D-thiogalactopyranoside (IPTG).
   6403..6424    +  protein_bind   CAP binding site: CAP binding activates transcription in the presence of cAMP. E. coli catabolite activator protein
   6439..6469    +  promoter       lac promoter: promoter for the E. coli lac operon
   6477..6493    +  protein_bind   lac operator: The lac repressor binds to the lac operator to inhibit transcription in E. coli. This inhibition can be relieved by adding lactose or isopropyl-β-D-thiogalactopyranoside (IPTG). lac repressor encoded by lacI
   6579..6648    -  ncRNA          RNA-OUT: Accession: RF00240 - RNA-OUT
   7876..7894    +  promoter       T3 promoter: promoter for bacteriophage T3 RNA polymerase
   7922..8148    +  promoter       RSV promoter: Rous sarcoma virus enhancer/promoter
   8149..8329    +  LTR            5' LTR (truncated): truncated 5' long terminal repeat (LTR) from HIV-1
   8376..8501    +  misc_feature   HIV-1 Ψ: packaging signal of human immunodeficiency virus type 1
   8485..8848    +  CDS            HIV-1 gag (fragment): gag protein from human immunodeficiency virus 1; gag
   8994..9227    +  misc_feature   RRE: The Rev response element (RRE) of HIV-1 allows for Rev-dependent mRNA export from the nucleus to the cytoplasm.
   9604..9704    +  CDS            Rev (fragment): human immunodeficiency virus 1 (HIV-1) Rev protein; rev; enhances nuclear export of unspliced and incompletely spliced viral mRNAs
   9718..105     +  misc_feature   cPPT/CTS (across the origin): central polypurine tract and central termination sequence of HIV-1
