[The description below was written by a language model from this plasmid's Addgene catalogue record and pLannotate feature annotations shown in this document.]
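Description:
pLV 4xSTAR-mTFP-NLS-blast is a third-generation, self-inactivating HIV-1 lentiviral reporter built on a p156RRL-sinPPT-type backbone and designed to mark intestinal stem cells by reading out ASCL2 transcriptional activity. The viral genome is transcribed from a chimeric RSV promoter/truncated 5' LTR and carries the Ψ packaging signal with a partial gag sequence, the Rev response element, and the cPPT/CTS, ending in a ΔU3 3' LTR that disables LTR promoter activity after integration. In bacteria the plasmid replicates from a high-copy ColE1/pUC origin and is selected with ampicillin. An f1 origin, SV40 origin and SV40 poly(A) signal also lie in the backbone.

The payload is the STAR (stem cell ASCL2 reporter) element in four repeats, catalogued as a roughly 350 bp synthetic/human insert. It is not annotated in the feature table but presumably occupies the unannotated stretch between the cPPT and the mTFP1 coding sequence; the record does not state which minimal promoter accompanies it. This element drives the cyan fluorescent protein mTFP1 fused to a nuclear localisation signal, so that cells with active ASCL2 show nuclear fluorescence. An EMCV IRES follows and links blasticidin S deaminase to the same transcript, allowing blasticidin selection of transduced cells. A hepatitis B virus post-transcriptional regulatory element, which overlaps X-protein sequence, sits downstream to enhance transcript expression.

The sequenced record (9,730 nt) is longer than the catalogued 8,392 bp. This fits the repository's note that an IS4 transposable element is present, probably in the largely unannotated backbone region between the lac operator and the T3 promoter. The depositor reports that it disrupts no functional element. The associated publication describes introducing the reporter into intestinal organoids.
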