Addgene plasmid #136257: pLV 4xSTAR-mTFP-NLS-blast
Purpose: Fluorescent reporter for intestinal stem cells through ASCL2 transcriptional activity
Depositing lab: Hugo Snippert. Depositing organization: University Medical Centre Utrecht. Publication: Introducing the Stem Cell ASCL2 Reporter STAR into Intestinal Organoids. Heinz MC, Oost KC, Snippert HJG. STAR Protoc. 2020 Oct 8;1(3):100126. doi: 10.1016/j.xpro.2020.100126. eCollection 2020 Dec 18. PubMed 33377020.
Backbone
  Vector backbone: p156RRL-sinPPT-CMV-GFP-PRE/Nhe I
  Backbone size w/o insert (bp): 6256
  Total vector size (bp): 8392
  Vector type: Mammalian Expression, Lentiviral
  Selectable markers: Blasticidin
Growth in bacteria
  Bacterial resistance: Ampicillin, 100 μg/mL
  Growth temperature: 30°C
  Growth strain: NEB Stable
  Copy number: Unknown
Gene/Insert
  Gene/Insert name: stem cell Ascl2 reporter, 4 repeats (alt name: 4x STAR)
  Species: H. sapiens (human), Synthetic
  Insert size (bp): 350
  Tag / fusion protein: mTFP-NLS
Terms and licenses: Academic/Nonprofit Terms; Industry Terms: Not Available to Industry
Depositor comments: Please note Addgene identified an IS4 transposable element in this plasmid. The IS4 element however does not disrupt any elements and the depositor has confirmed it does not affect plasmid function.
How to cite: pLV 4xSTAR-mTFP-NLS-blast was a gift from Hugo Snippert (Addgene plasmid # 136257 ; http://n2t.net/addgene:136257 ; RRID:Addgene_136257)
