>Addgene plasmid #136257 | pLV 4xSTAR-mTFP-NLS-blast | depositor partial sequence | sequence record 307144 | entire insert: including STAR repeats up to BSD
GTGAAAAGGCAGGTGCAAAGCAAATCCTATCCCAGCTTCTAGCTAGGTGAAAAGGCAGGTGCAAAGCAAA
TCCTATCCCAGCTTCTAGCTAGGGTGAAAAGGCAGGTGCAAAGCAAATCCTATCCCAGCTTCTAGCTAGG
TGAAAAGGCAGGTGCAAAGCAAATCCTATCCCAGCTTCTAGCTAGCGGCGCGCCGGATCCGGAGGGGACA
AGTGGAGGGAAAGTGGGGCCGGGCGGGGGGTGCCTGGGAAGCCAGGCTGCGCTGACGTCACTGGGCGCGC
AATTCGGGCTGGAGCGCTTTAAAAAACGAGCGTGCAAGCAGAGAGGCTGCTCCACACCGCTCAGGCCGCG
GTTTAAACATCGATATGGCCGCCTCAAAAGGAGAAGAAACGACAATGGGTGTTATCAAGCCAGACATGAA
GATCAAGCTTAAAATGGAGGGTAATGTTAATGGTCACGCCTTCGTCATTGAGGGAGAGGGTGAAGGAAAG
CCATACGATGGAACTAATACTATTAACTTGGAAGTGAAGGAGGGTGCCCCACTTCCATTCTCTTATGATA
TCCTTACTACAGCCTTCGCATATGGAAATCGAGCATTCACAAAATACCCAGACGACATTCCAAATTACTT
CAAGCAGTCATTTCCAGAGGGATATTCTTGGGAGAGAACAATGACATTCGAGGACAAGGGTATAGTTAAA
GTGAAATCTGATATTAGTATGGAAGAAGATTCATTCATCTATGAGATACACCTGAAGGGCGAGAACTTTC
CTCCGAATGGACCAGTGATGCAGAAAAAGACAACAGGATGGGACGCAAGTACTGAACGTATGTATGTCAG
AGATGGAGTTTTGAAAGGTGACGTGAAGCATAAACTGTTGTTGGAAGGAGGTGGACATCATCGAGTGGAC
TTTAAGACAATCTACAGAGCTAAGAAAGCTGTGAAATTGCCAGACTATCACTTTGTGGATCACCGAATTG
AAATTTTGAACCATGATAAAGATTACAATAAAGTGACTGTGTATGAGTCAGCAGTAGCTAGAAACTCAAC
TGATGGTATGGACGAGCTCTACGTAAGCGCTTCCAGGCCAAAAAAGAAAAGAAAGGTCATCGATTAGTTA
ATTAATGGCCCGGGAATTCCGCCCCTCTCCCCCCCTAACGTTACTGGCCGAAGCCGCTTGGAATAAGGCC
GGTGTGCGTTTGTCTATATGTTATTTTCCACCATATTGCCGTCTTTTGGCAATGTGAGGGCCCGGAAACC
TGGCCCTGTCTTCTTGACGAGCATTCCTAGGGGTCTTTCCCCTCTCGCCAAAGGAATGCAAGGTCTGTTG
AATGTCGTGAAGGAAGCAGTTCCTCTGGAAGCTTCTTGAAGACAAACAACGTCTGTAGCGACCCTTTGCA
GGCAGCGGAACCCCCCACCTGGCGACAGGTGCCTCTGCGGCCAAAAGCCACGTGTATAAGATACACCTGC
AAAGGCGGCACAACCCCAGTGCCACGTTGTGAGTTGGATAGTTGTGGAAAGAGTCAAATGGCTCTCCTCA
AGCGTATTCAACAAGGGGCTGAAGGATGCCCAGAAGGTACCCCATTGTATGGGATCTGATCTGGGGCCTC
GGTGCACATGCTTTACATGTGTTTAGTCGAGGTTAAAAAAACGTCTAGGCCCCCCGAACCACGGGGACGT
GGTTTTCCTTTGAAAAACACGATGATAATATGGATATGGCCACAACGGTCGCCACCATGGCCAAGCCTTT
GTCTCAAGAAGAATCCACCCTCATTGAAAGAGCAACGGCTACAATCAACAGCATCCCCATCTCTGAAGAC
TACAGCGTCGCCAGCGCAGCTCTCTCTAGCGACGGCCGCATCTTCACTGGTGTCAATGTATATCATTTTA
CTGGGGGACCTTGTGCAGAACTCGTGGTGCTGGGCACTGCTGCTGCTGCGGCAGCTGGCAACCTGACTTG
TATCGTCGCGATCGGAAATGAGAACAGGGGCATCTTGAGCCCCTGCGGACGGTGCCGACAGGTGCTTCTC
GATCTGCATCCTGGGATCAAAGCCATAGTGAAGGACAGTGATGGACAGCCGACGGCAGTTGGGATTCGTG
AATTGCTGCCCTCTGGTTATGTGTGGGAGGGCTAA
